>Addgene plasmid #238293 | mscv_EGFP-NUP98-KDM5A | addgene full sequence | sequence record 474445 | Addgene NGS Result
ACCGGCTCCAGATTTATCAGCAATAAACCAGCCAGCCGGAAGGGCCGAGCGCAGAAGTGGTCCTGCAACT
TTATCCGCCTCCATCCAGTCTATTAATTGTTGCCGGGAAGCTAGAGTAAGTAGTTCGCCAGTTAATAGTT
TGCGCAACGTTGTTGCCATTGCTACAGGCATCGTGGTGTCACGCTCGTCGTTTGGTATGGCTTCATTCAG
CTCCGGTTCCCAACGATCAAGGCGAGTTACATGATCCCCCATGTTGTGCAAAAAAGCGGTTAGCTCCTTC
GGTCCTCCGATCGTTGTCAGAAGTAAGTTGGCCGCAGTGTTATCACTCATGGTTATGGCAGCACTGCATA
ATTCTCTTACTGTCATGCCATCCGTAAGATGCTTTTCTGTGACTGGTGAGTACTCAACCAAGTCATTCTG
AGAATAGTGTATGCGGCGACCGAGTTGCTCTTGCCCGGCGTCAATACGGGATAATACCGCGCCACATAGC
AGAACTTTAAAAGTGCTCATCATTGGAAAACGTTCTTCGGGGCGAAAACTCTCAAGGATCTTACCGCTGT
TGAGATCCAGTTCGATGTAACCCACTCGTGCACCCAACTGATCTTCAGCATCTTTTACTTTCACCAGCGT
TTCTGGGTGAGCAAAAACAGGAAGGCAAAATGCCGCAAAAAAGGGAATAAGGGCGACACGGAAATGTTGA
ATACTCATACTCTTCCTTTTTCAATATTATTGAAGCATTTATCAGGGTTATTGTCTCATGAGCGGATACA
TATTTGAATGTATTTAGAAAAATAAACAAATAGGGGTTCCGCGCACATTTCCCCGAAAAGTGCCACCTGA
CGTCTAAGAAACCATTATTATCATGACATTAACCTATAAAAATAGGCGTATCACGAGGCCCTTTCGTCTC
GCGCGTTTCGGTGATGACGGTGAAAACCTCTGACACATGCAGCTCCCGGAGACGGTCACAGCTTGTCTGT
AAGCGGATGCCGGGAGCAGACAAGCCCGTCAGGGCGCGTCAGCGGGTGTTGGCGGGTGTCGGGGCTGGCT
TAACTATGCGGCATCAGAGCAGATTGTACTGAGAGTGCACCATATGCGGTGTGAAATACCGCACAGATGC
GTAAGGAGAAAATACCGCATCAGGCGCCATTCGCCATTCAGGCTGCGCAACTGTTGGGAAGGGCGATCGG
TGCGGGCCTCTTCGCTATTACGCCAGCTGGCGAAAGGGGGATGTGCTGCAAGGCGATTAAGTTGGGTAAC
GCCAGGGTTTTCCCAGTCACGACGTTGTAAAACGACGGCGCAAGGAATGGTGCATGCAAGGAGATGGCGC
CCAACAGTCCCCCGGCCACGGGGCCTGCCACCATACCCACGCCGAAACAAGCGCTCATGAGCCCGAAGTG
GCGAGCCCGATCTTCCCCATCGGTGATGTCGGCGATATAGGCGCCAGCAACCGCACCTGTGGCGCCGGTG
ATGCCGGCCACGATGCGTCCGGCGTAGAGGCGATTAGTCCAATTTGTTAAAGACAGGATATCAGTGGTCC
AGGCTCTAGTTTTGACTCAACAATATCACCAGCTGAAGCCTATAGAGTACGAGCCATAGATAAAATAAAA
GATTTTATTTAGTCTCCAGAAAAAGGGGGGAATGAAAGACCCCACCTGTAGGTTTGGCAAGCTAGCTTAA
GTAACGCCATTTTGCAAGGCATGGAAAATACATAACTGAGAATAGAGAAGTTCAGATCAAGGTTAGGAAC
AGAGAGACAGCAGAATATGGGCCAAACAGGATATCTGTGGTAAGCAGTTCCTGCCCCGGCTCAGGGCCAA
GAACAGATGGTCCCCAGATGCGGTCCCGCCCTCAGCAGTTTCTAGAGAACCATCAGATGTTTCCAGGGTG
CCCCAAGGACCTGAAATGACCCTGTGCCTTATTTGAACTAACCAATCAGTTCGCTTCTCGCTTCTGTTCG
CGCGCTTCTGCTCCCCGAGCTCAATAAAAGAGCCCACAACCCCTCACTCGGCGCGCCAGTCCTCCGATAG
ACTGCGTCGCCCGGGTACCCGTATTCCCAATAAAGCCTCTTGCTGTTTGCATCCGAATCGTGGACTCGCT
GATCCTTGGGAGGGTCTCCTCAGATTGATTGACTGCCCACCTCGGGGGTCTTTCATTTGGAGGTTCCACC
GAGATTTGGAGACCCCTGCCCAGGGACCACCGACCCCCCCGCCGGGAGGTAAGCTGGCCAGCGGTCGTTT
CGTGTCTGTCTCTGTCTTTGTGCGTGTTTGTGCCGGCATCTAATGTTTGCGCCTGCGTCTGTACTAGTTA
GCTAACTAGCTCTGTATCTGGCGGACCCGTGGTGGAACTGACGAGTTCTGAACACCCGGCCGCAACCCTG
GGAGACGTCCCAGGGACTTTGGGGGCCGTTTTTGTGGCCCGACCTGAGGAAGGGAGTCGATGTGGAATCC
GACCCCGTCAGGATATGTGGTTCTGGTAGGAGACGAGAACCTAAAACAGTTCCCGCCTCCGTCTGAATTT
TTGCTTTCGGTTTGGAACCGAAGCCGCGCGTCTTGTCTGCTGCAGCGCTGCAGCATCGTTCTGTGTTGTC
TCTGTCTGACTGTGTTTCTGTATTTGTCTGAAAATTAGGGCCAGACTGTTACCACTCCCTTAAGTTTGAC
CTTAGGTCACTGGAAAGATGTCGAGCGGATCGCTCACAACCAGTCGGTAGATGTCAAGAAGAGACGTTGG
GTTACCTTCTGCTCTGCAGAATGGCCAACCTTTAACGTCGGATGGCCGCGAGACGGCACCTTTAACCGAG
ACCTCATCACCCAGGTTAAGATCAAGGTCTTTTCACCTGGCCCGCATGGACACCCAGACCAGGTCCCCTA
CATCGTGACCTGGGAAGCCTTGGCTTTTGACCCCCCTCCCTGGGTCAAGCCCTTTGTACACCCTAAGCCT
CCGCCTCCTCTTCCTCCATCCGCCCCGTCTCTCCCCCTTGAACCTCCTCGTTCGACCCCGCCTCGATCCT
CCCTTTATCCAGCCCTCACTCCTTCTCTAGGCGCCGGAATTGAAGATCAACGTACGCCACCATGGTGAGC
AAGGGCGAGGAGCTGTTCACCGGGGTGGTGCCCATCCTGGTCGAGCTGGACGGCGACGTAAACGGCCACA
AGTTCAGCGTGTCCGGCGAGGGCGAGGGCGATGCCACCTACGGCAAGCTGACCCTGAAGTTCATCTGCAC
CACCGGCAAGCTGCCCGTGCCCTGGCCCACCCTCGTGACCACCCTGACCTACGGCGTGCAGTGCTTCAGC
CGCTACCCCGACCACATGAAGCAGCACGACTTCTTCAAGTCCGCCATGCCCGAAGGCTACGTCCAGGAGC
GCACCATCTTCTTCAAGGACGACGGCAACTACAAGACCCGCGCCGAGGTGAAGTTCGAGGGCGACACCCT
GGTGAACCGCATCGAGCTGAAGGGCATCGACTTCAAGGAGGACGGCAACATCCTGGGGCACAAGCTGGAG
TACAACTACAACAGCCACAACGTCTATATCATGGCCGACAAGCAGAAGAACGGCATCAAGGTGAACTTCA
AGATCCGCCACAACATCGAGGACGGCAGCGTGCAGCTCGCCGACCACTACCAGCAGAACACCCCCATCGG
CGACGGCCCCGTGCTGCTGCCCGACAACCACTACCTGAGCACCCAGTCCGCCCTGAGCAAAGACCCCAAC
GAGAAGCGCGATCACATGGTCCTGCTGGAGTTCGTGACCGCCGCCGGGATCACTCTCGGCATGGACGAGC
TGTACAAGGGAAAGCCAATCCCAAACCCTCTGCTGGGACTGGACAGCACCTCCGGCAAGCCTATCCCTAA
CCCCCTGCTCGGGCTGGACAGTACGTCCGGTAAGCCCATCCCCAACCCACTCCTGGGACTCGATAGTACA
TTTAACAAATCATTTGGAACACCCTTTGGGGGTGGCACAGGTGGCTTTGGCACAACTTCAACATTTGGAC
AGAATACTGGCTTTGGCACTACTAGTGGAGGGGCATTTGGAACATCTGCATTTGGTTCTAGCAACAATAC
TGGAGGCCTCTTTGGAAATTCACAGACTAAACCAGGAGGATTGTTTGGAACCAGTTCATTTAGCCAGCCA
GCTACCTCCACAAGCACTGGCTTTGGGTTTGGTACGTCAACAGGAACAGCAAATACCTTGTTTGGAACTG
CAAGCACAGGGACCAGTCTCTTCTCATCCCAAAACAATGCCTTTGCACAAAATAAACCAACTGGCTTTGG
CAATTTTGGAACCAGTACTAGCAGTGGAGGACTCTTTGGAACCACAAATACCACCTCTAATCCTTTTGGC
AGCACATCTGGCTCCCTCTTTGGGCCAAGTAGTTTTACAGCTGCTCCTACTGGGACTACTATTAAATTTA
ACCCTCCAACTGGTACAGATACTATGGTCAAAGCTGGAGTTAGCACTAACATAAGTACCAAGCACCAGTG
TATTACTGCTATGAAAGAATATGAAAGCAAGTCACTAGAGGAACTTCGTTTAGAGGATTATCAGGCTAAC
AGGAAGGGCCCACAGAACCAGGTGGGAGCAGGTACCACAACTGGCTTGTTTGGGTCTTCTCCAGCCACTT
CCAGCGCAACAGGACTCTTCAGCTCCTCCACCACTAATTCAGGCTTTGCATATGGTCAGAACAAAACTGC
CTTTGGAACTAGTACAACTGGATTTGGAACAAATCCAGGTGGTCTCTTTGGCCAACAGAATCAGCAGACT
ACCAGCCTCTTCAGCAAACCATTTGGCCAGGCTACAACCACCCAGAACACTGGCTTTTCCTTTGGTAATA
CCAGCACCATAGGACAGCCAAGCACCAACACCATGGGATTATTTGGAGTAACCCAAGCCTCACAGCCTGG
AGGTCTTTTTGGGACAGCTACAAACACCAGCACTGGGACAGCATTTGGAACAGGAACAGGTCTCTTTGGG
CAGACCAATACTGGATTTGGTGCTGTTGGTTCGACCCTGTTTGGCAATAACAAGCTTACTACATTTGGAA
GCAGCACAACCAGTGCACCTTCATTTGGTACAACCAGTGGCGGGCTCTTTGGTTTTGGCACAAATACCAG
TGGGAATAGTATTTTTGGAAGTAAACCAGCACCTGGGACTCTTGGAACTGGGCTTGGTGCAGGATTTGGA
ACAGCTCTTGGTGCTGGACAGGCATCTTTGTTTGGGAACAACCAACCTAAGATTGGAGGGCCTCTTGGTA
CAGGAGCCTTTGGGGCCCCTGGATTTAATACTACGACAGCCACTTTGGGCTTTGGAGCCCCCCAGGCCCC
AGTAGCTTTGACAGATCCAAATGCTTCTGCTGCCCAGCAGGCTGTTCTCCAGCAGCACATCAATAGTCTA
ACATACTCACCTTTTGGAGACTCTCCTCTCTTCCGGAATCCGATGTCAGACCCTAAGAAGAAGGAAGAGG
ATGACAGCATGGAAGAGAAACCACTAAAAGTGAAAGGAAAGGACTCTTCAGAGAAGAAACGGAAACGGAA
GCTAGAAAAGGTAGAGCAACTTTTTGGAGAAGGAAAACAGAAGTCCAAGGAGTTAAAGAAAATGGACAAA
CCTAGAAAGAAGAAATTAAAATTAGGTGCAGACAAATCAAAGGAGCTGAATAAACTGGCCAAGAAACTAG
CAAAAGAAGAAGAGAGAAAGAAAAAGAAGGAGAAGGCTGCTGCAGCCAAAGTTGAACTTGTGAAAGAGAG
CACTGAAAAGAAAAGAGAGAAAAAGGTGCTGGACATCCCCTCAAAGTATGACTGGTCAGGAGCAGAGGAG
TCTGATGATGAGAATGCTGTGTGCGCAGCACAGAACTGCCAAAGGCCCTGCAAGGACAAGGTAGACTGGG
TACAATGTGATGGTGGCTGTGATGAGTGGTTTCATCAAGTTTGTGTGGGTGTATCTCCAGAAATGGCTGA
AAATGAAGATTACATCTGTATAAACTGTGCAAAGAAGCAGGGGCCAGTTAGCCCAGGTCCAGCACCACCT
CCTTCCTTCATAATGAGCTACAAACTACCAATGGAGGATCTTAAAGAGACCAGTTAGAATTCGCCAGCAC
AGTGCTCGAGCACGGACATCGACCTGCAGCCAAGCTTATCGATAAAATAAAAGATTTTATTTAGTCTCCA
GAAAAAGGGGGGAATGAAAGACCCCACCTGTAGGTTTGGCAAGCTAGCTTAAGTAACGCCATTTTGCAAG
GCATGGAAAATACATAACTGAGAATAGAGAAGTTCAGATCAAGGTTAGGAACAGAGAGACAGCAGAATAT
GGGCCAAACAGGATATCTGTGGTAAGCAGTTCCTGCCCCGGCTCAGGGCCAAGAACAGATGGTCCCCAGA
TGCGGTCCCGCCCTCAGCAGTTTCTAGAGAACCATCAGATGTTTCCAGGGTGCCCCAAGGACCTGAAATG
ACCCTGTGCCTTATTTGAACTAACCAATCAGTTCGCTTCTCGCTTCTGTTCGCGCGCTTCTGCTCCCCGA
GCTCAATAAAAGAGCCCACAACCCCTCACTCGGCGCGCCAGTCCTCCGATAGACTGCGTCGCCCGGGTAC
CCGTGTATCCAATAAACCCTCTTGCAGTTGCATCCGACTTGTGGTCTCGCTGTTCCTTGGGAGGGTCTCC
TCTGAGTGATTGACTACCCGTCAGCGGGGGTCTTTCATGGGTAACAGTTTCTTGAAGTTGGAGAACAACA
TTCTGAGGGTAGGAGTCGAATATTAAGTAATCCTGACTCAATTAGCCACTGTTTTGAATCCACATACTCC
AATACTCCTGAAATAGTTCATTATGGACAGCGCAGAAAGAGCTGGGGAGAATTGTGAAATTGTTATCCGC
TCACAATTCCACACAACATACGAGCCGGAAGCATAAAGTGTAAAGCCTGGGGTGCCTAATGAGTGAGCTA
ACTCACATTAATTGCGTTGCGCTCACTGCCCGCTTTCCAGTCGGGAAACCTGTCGTGCCAGCTGCATTAA
TGAATCGGCCAACGCGCGGGGAGAGGCGGTTTGCGTATTGGGCGCTCTTCCGCTTCCTCGCTCACTGACT
CGCTGCGCTCGGTCGTTCGGCTGCGGCGAGCGGTATCAGCTCACTCAAAGGCGGTAATACGGTTATCCAC
AGAATCAGGGGATAACGCAGGAAAGAACATGTGAGCAAAAGGCCAGCAAAAGGCCAGGAACCGTAAAAAG
GCCGCGTTGCTGGCGTTTTTCCATAGGCTCCGCCCCCCTGACGAGCATCACAAAAATCGACGCTCAAGTC
AGAGGTGGCGAAACCCGACAGGACTATAAAGATACCAGGCGTTTCCCCCTGGAAGCTCCCTCGTGCGCTC
TCCTGTTCCGACCCTGCCGCTTACCGGATACCTGTCCGCCTTTCTCCCTTCGGGAAGCGTGGCGCTTTCT
CATAGCTCACGCTGTAGGTATCTCAGTTCGGTGTAGGTCGTTCGCTCCAAGCTGGGCTGTGTGCACGAAC
CCCCCGTTCAGCCCGACCGCTGCGCCTTATCCGGTAACTATCGTCTTGAGTCCAACCCGGTAAGACACGA
CTTATCGCCACTGGCAGCAGCCACTGGTAACAGGATTAGCAGAGCGAGGTATGTAGGCGGTGCTACAGAG
TTCTTGAAGTGGTGGCCTAACTACGGCTACACTAGAAGAACAGTATTTGGTATCTGCGCTCTGCTGAAGC
CAGTTACCTTCGGAAAAAGAGTTGGTAGCTCTTGATCCGGCAAACAAACCACCGCTGGTAGCGGTGGTTT
TTTTGTTTGCAAGCAGCAGATTACGCGCAGAAAAAAAGGATCTCAAGAAGATCCTTTGATCTTTTCTACG
GGGTCTGACGCTCAGTGGAACGAAAACTCACGTTAAGGGATTTTGGTCATGAGATTATCAAAAAGGATCT
TCACCTAGATCCTTTTAAATTAAAAATGAAGTTTTAAATCAATCTAAAGTATATATGAGTAAACTTGGTC
TGACAGTTACCAATGCTTAATCAGTGAGGCACCTATCTCAGCGATCTGTCTATTTCGTTCATCCATAGTT
GCCTGACTCCCCGTCGTGTAGATAACTACGATACGGGAGGGCTTACCATCTGGCCCCAGTGCTGCAATGA
TACCGCGAGACCCACGCTC
Features (pLannotate 1.2.2; 20 found; start..end, strand, type, name):
    709..813     -  promoter       AmpR promoter: bla
    908..943     +  CDS            rop (fragment): Rop protein, which maintains plasmids at low copy number; rop
   1045..1144    +  misc_feature   bom (fragment): basis of mobility region from pBR322
   1150..1299    -  CDS            lacZα (fragment): LacZα fragment of β-galactosidase; lacZ fragment
   1299..1500    -  CDS            TcR (fragment): tetracycline efflux protein; tet; confers resistance to tetracycline
   1501..1599    +  CDS            env (fragment): murine leukemia virus gPr80 envelope polyprotein precursor; env; proteolytically cleaved into gp70SU and p15TM subunits
   1641..2157    +  LTR            5' LTR: 5' long terminal repeat from murine embryonic stem cell virus
   2221..2562    +  misc_feature   MESV Ψ: packaging signal of murine embryonic stem cell virus
   2629..3045    +  CDS            gag (truncated): truncated Moloney murine leukemia virus (MMLV) gag gene lacking the start codon
   3072..3788    +  CDS            EGFP: EGFP is a basic (constitutively fluorescent) green fluorescent protein published in 1996, derived from Aequorea victoria. It is reported to be a rapidly-maturing weak dimer with moderate acid sensitivity.
   3837..3859    +  misc_feature   12Pktag (fragment)
   3927..5459    +  CDS            NUP98 (fragment): NUP98_HUMAN - Also known as ADAR2. Experimental evidence at protein level: Swiss-Prot protein existence level 1. (Microbial infection) Binds HIV-1 capsid-nucleocapsid (HIV-1 CA-NC) complexes and may thereby promote the integration of the virus in the host nucleus (in vitro) (PubMed:23523133). Binding affinity to HIV-1 CA-NC complexes bearing the capsid change ASN-74-ASP is reduced (in vitro) (PubMed:23523133). From Homo sapiens (Human).
   5457..6074    +  CDS            KDM5A (fragment): KDM5A_HUMAN - Also known as JARID1A, RBBP2, RBP2 From Homo sapiens (Human).
   6174..6688    +  LTR            3' LTR: 3' long terminal repeat from murine embryonic stem cell virus
   6850..6866    -  protein_bind   lac operator: The lac repressor binds to the lac operator to inhibit transcription in E. coli. This inhibition can be relieved by adding lactose or isopropyl-β-D-thiogalactopyranoside (IPTG). lac repressor encoded by lacI
   6874..6904    -  promoter       lac promoter: promoter for the E. coli lac operon
   6919..6940    -  protein_bind   CAP binding site: CAP binding activates transcription in the presence of cAMP. E. coli catabolite activator protein
   6953..7045    -  CDS            lacI (fragment): lac repressor; lacI; The lac repressor binds to the lac operator to inhibit transcription in E. coli. This inhibition can be relieved by adding lactose or isopropyl-β-D-thiogalactopyranoside (IPTG).
   7228..7816    -  rep_origin     ori: high-copy-number ColE1/pMB1/pBR322/pUC origin of replication
   7987..708     -  CDS            AmpR (across the origin): β-lactamase; bla; confers resistance to ampicillin, carbenicillin, and related antibiotics
