[The description below was written by a language model from this plasmid's Addgene catalogue record and pLannotate feature annotations shown in this document.]
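Description:
mscv_EGFP-NUP98-KDM5A is an 8.1 kb gammaretroviral expression plasmid built on the MSCV (murine stem cell virus) backbone and catalogued as a mammalian expression vector for overexpression of an EGFP-tagged NUP98-KDM5A fusion protein. It is propagated in E. coli as a high-copy plasmid through a ColE1/pUC-type origin and selected with ampicillin via the β-lactamase gene and its bla promoter. The remaining bacterial annotations (short fragments of rop, bom, lacZα, TcR and lacI, plus a lac promoter/operator and CAP site) appear to be non-functional remnants of earlier cloning vectors rather than working parts.

The payload sits between the 5' and 3' long terminal repeats of murine embryonic stem cell virus. Downstream of the 5' LTR are the Ψ packaging signal and a truncated gag segment lacking its start codon, which together support encapsidation of the transcript when gag, pol and env are supplied in trans by a packaging cell line or helper plasmids. No separate internal promoter is annotated, so expression is presumably driven by the 5' LTR. The open reading frame starts with EGFP, followed by a short linker region, a roughly 1.5 kb fragment of human NUP98 and then a roughly 0.6 kb fragment of human KDM5A (JARID1A); the two fragments abut, as expected for the fusion named in the record. No mammalian selection marker is annotated, so EGFP fluorescence is the only evident way to identify expressing cells, and it also allows the fusion's localization to be imaged. The associated publication concerns probing biomolecular condensate microenvironments, which suggests use of the construct for visualizing NUP98-KDM5A assemblies in cells.
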