Addgene plasmid #238293: mscv_EGFP-NUP98-KDM5A
Purpose: For overexpression of EGFP-NUP98-KDM5A
Depositing lab: Denes Hnisz. Publication: Probing condensate microenvironments with a micropeptide killswitch. Zhang Y, Stoppelkamp I, Fernandez-Pernas P, Allram M, Charman M, Magalhaes AP, Piedavent-Salomon M, Sommer G, Sung YC, Meyer K, Grams N, Halko E, Dongre S, Meierhofer D, Malszycki M, Ilik IA, Aktas T, Kraushar ML, Vastenhouw N, Weitzman MD, Grebien F, Niskanen H, Hnisz D. Nature. 2025 Jun 4. doi: 10.1038/s41586-025-09141-5. PubMed 40468084.
Backbone
  Vector backbone: mscv
  Vector type: Mammalian Expression
Growth in bacteria
  Bacterial resistance: Ampicillin, 100 μg/mL
  Growth temperature: 37°C
  Growth strain: DH5alpha
  Copy number: High Copy
Gene/Insert
  Gene/Insert name: EGFP-NUP98-KDM5A
  Species: H. sapiens (human)
  Cloning method: Gibson Cloning
Terms and licenses: Academic/Nonprofit Terms; Industry Terms: Not Available to Industry
How to cite: mscv_EGFP-NUP98-KDM5A was a gift from Denes Hnisz (Addgene plasmid # 238293 ; http://n2t.net/addgene:238293 ; RRID:Addgene_238293)
